Addgene plasmid #80627: UAS-Xbp1-GFP
Purpose: expression of Xbp1-GFP (RA isoform) in Drosophila
Depositing lab: Pedro Domingos & Herman Steller. Depositing organization: Rockefeller University. Publication: Unfolded protein response in a Drosophila model for retinal degeneration. Ryoo HD, Domingos PM, Kang MJ, Steller H. EMBO J. 2007 Jan 10;26(1):242-52. Epub 2006 Dec 14. 10.1038/sj.emboj.7601477 PubMed 17170705.
Backbone
  Vector backbone: pUAST
  Vector type: Insect Expression
Growth in bacteria
  Bacterial resistance: Ampicillin, 100 μg/mL
  Growth temperature: 37°C
  Growth strain: DH5alpha
  Copy number: Unknown
Gene/Insert
  Gene/Insert name: Xbp1
  Species: D. melanogaster (fly)
  Mutation: RA isoform
  Entrez Gene: Xbp1 (a.k.a. Dmel_CG9415, 138/3, CG 9415, CG9415, DM18, Dmel\CG9415, Dxbp-1, XBP-1, XBP1, Xbp-1, XbpI, anon-EST:Liang-1.41, clone 1.41, dXbp-1, dmXBP1, l(2)k13803, sXbp1, xbp-1, xbp1)
  Promoter: UAS
  Tag / fusion protein: EGFP (C terminal on insert)
  Cloning method: Unknown
  Sequencing primers: 5′ pCasper-hs; 3′ EGFP-R
Terms and licenses: Academic/Nonprofit Terms; Industry Terms: Not Available to Industry
Depositor comments: uas-xbp1-EGFP was made by subcloning EGFP after the EcoRV site of xbp1, which generated a chimeric construct with EGFP fused after the 252nd amino-acid residue of the xbp1-RA isoform.
How to cite: UAS-Xbp1-GFP was a gift from Pedro Domingos & Herman Steller (Addgene plasmid # 80627 ; http://n2t.net/addgene:80627 ; RRID:Addgene_80627)
