[The description below was written by a language model from this plasmid's Addgene catalogue record.]
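Description:
UAS-Xbp1-GFP is an insect expression plasmid built on the pUAST backbone, the standard P-element transformation vector used to generate transgenic Drosophila carrying GAL4-responsive transgenes. It is propagated in E. coli under ampicillin selection; the record lists the copy number as unknown and provides no feature table, so the details of the backbone elements (such as the P-element ends and the fly transformation marker usually associated with pUAST) are not documented here and can only be assumed from the backbone name.

The insert is Drosophila melanogaster Xbp1, derived from the RA isoform, placed under a UAS promoter so that expression occurs only in tissues or at times where the yeast GAL4 transcription factor is supplied by a driver line. EGFP is fused at the C-terminal end of the insert: according to the depositor, EGFP was subcloned after the EcoRV site of xbp1, producing a chimera in which EGFP follows amino-acid residue 252 of the Xbp1-RA isoform rather than the full-length protein.

The stated purpose is expression of Xbp1-GFP in Drosophila, and the associated work concerns the unfolded protein response in a fly model of retinal degeneration. Xbp1 is a transcription factor of the endoplasmic reticulum stress response whose mRNA undergoes unconventional, stress-induced splicing, so an Xbp1–EGFP fusion of this kind is generally suited to following Xbp1 status and ER stress signalling in vivo. The record itself does not spell out the reading-frame relationship between EGFP and the spliced or unspliced message, so how fluorescence relates to splicing should be checked against the sequence.
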