>Addgene plasmid #80627 | UAS-Xbp1-GFP | addgene partial sequence | sequence record 154370 | pCasper-hs 5'-GCAACTACTGAAATCTGCCAAG-3'
AGAGAACTCTGAATAGGGAATTGGGAATTCGTTAACAGATCCAATGGCACCCACAGCAAACACAGTGCTA
ATTACCGTGCCGCGGACAGCAATCACATCGAATAATCTGCCCAAATTGCGGCCCGCCCCCCTTACGGCAG
CTCTGCTGAAGGTGTCGGCCACGCCCTCCGCCTCGCCCACGCCCTCAAGTTCGGGATACGCATCCTCGTC
GAACATGGATGACGATAACATGGCTGCATCCCAGCCCAAGGCCAAGAAGCGTCGCCTGGACCATCTAACC
TGGGAGGAGAAAGTGCAAAGAAAGAAGCTAAAGAACCGTGTGGCCGCCCAGACATCGCGTGACCGCAAGA
AGGCGCGCATGGAGGAGATGGACTACGAGATCAAGGAGCTGACAGACAGAACGGAAATACTACAGAACAA
GTGCGATAGCCTGCAGGCCATCAACGAGTCACTGCTGGCCAAGAACCACAAGCTGGACTCGGAGCTGGAG
CTGCTGCGCCAAGAACTCGCCGAACTGAAGCAGCAACAGCAGCACAACACCAGATGCATCAGCCAATCCA
ACGCCAGCGCAGGCGCTGAGGGCTGTGCGTCCACCAACCTTGGATCTGCAGCATCCAAAGCTGACCCTCT
GCCGCAGGGTATACAACAGGTGGACACACAGTCGTCAGCGCGTCTGCTGGCGGAGCAGCTGAAGAGCAGC
AAGAGCCTGGCCTCACTCTGGAAAGTTGTGGCCCTCTGCCTACTCTACAAGACATGCTTGGCGTCGACGA
AGAGTTCGACGTCAAGCGCCTCGAAGAGCTGGCCGAAAGTCTGCTCGCAGATATCGAATTCCTGCAGCCC
CCGGTCGCCACCATGGTGAGCAAGGGCGAGGAGCTGTTCACCGGGGGTGGTGCCCATCCTGGTCGAGCTG
GACGGCGACGTAAA
