>Addgene plasmid #80627 | UAS-Xbp1-GFP | addgene partial sequence | sequence record 154371 | EGFP-N 5'-CGTCGCCGTCCAGCTCGACCAG-3'
GCTCCTCGCCCTTGCTCACCATGGTGGCGACCGGGGGCTGCAGGAATTCGATATCTGCGAGCAGACTTTC
GGCCAGCTCTTCGAGGCGCTTGACGTCGAACTCTTCGTCGACGCCAAGCATGTCTTGTAGAGTAGGCAGA
GGGCCACAACTTTCCAGAGTGAGGCCAGGCTCTTGCTGCTCTTCAGCTGCTCCGCCAGCAGACGCGCTGA
CGACTGTGTGTCCACCTGTTGTATACCCTGCGGCAGAGGGTCAGCTTTGGATGCTGCAGATCCAAGGTTG
GTGGACGCACAGCCCTCAGCGCCTGCGCTGGCGTTGGATTGGCTGATGCATCTGGTGTTGTGCTGCTGTT
GCTGCTTCAGTTCGGCGAGTTCTTGGCGCAGCAGCTCCAGCTCCGAGTCCAGCTTGTGGTTCTTGGCCAG
CAGTGACTCGTTGATGGCCTGCAGGCTATCGCACTTGTTCTGTAGTATTTCCGTTCTGTCTGTCAGCTCC
TTGATCTCGTAGTCCATCTCCTCCATGCGCGCCTTCTTGCGGTCACGCGATGTCTGGGCGGCCACACGGT
TCTTTAGCTTCTTTCTTTGCACTTTCTCCTCCCAGGTTAGATGGTCCAGGCGACGCTTCTTGGCCTTGGG
CTGGGATGCAGCCATGTTATCGTCATCCATGTTCGACGAGGATGCGTATCCCGAACTTGAGGGCGTGGGC
GAGGCGGAGGGCGTGGCCGACACCTTCAGCAGAGCTGCCGTAAGGGGGGCGGGCCGCAATTTGGGCAGAT
TATTCGATGTGATTGCTGTCCGCGGCACGGTAATTAGCACTGTGTTTGCTGTGGGTGCCATTGGATCTGT
TAACGAATTCCCAATTCCCTATTCAGAGTTCTCTTCTTGTATTCAATAATTACTTCTTGGCAGAATTTCA
GTAGTTGCAGTTGATTTACTTGGTTGCTGGTTACTTTTAATTGAATTCACCTTT
